Addgene plasmid #228600: pR-LSSmOrange
Purpose: Mammalian expression of LSSmOrange, for MuSIC barcode construction
Depositing lab: Marc Birtwistle. Depositing organization: Clemson University. Publication: Genetically Encoded Fluorescence Barcodes Allow for Single-Cell Analysis via Spectral Flow Cytometry. Lu X, Pritko DJ, Abravanel ME, Huggins JR, Ogunleye O, Biswas T, Ashy KC, Woods SK, Livingston MWT, Blenner MA, Birtwistle MR. ACS Synth Biol. 2025 May 16;14(5):1533-1548. doi: 10.1021/acssynbio.4c00807. Epub 2025 May 6. PubMed 40326708.
Backbone
  Vector backbone: pReceiver
  Backbone manufacturer: Birtwistle lab
  Vector type: Mammalian Expression
Growth in bacteria
  Bacterial resistance: Kanamycin, 50 μg/mL
  Growth temperature: 37°C
  Growth strain: DH5alpha
  Copy number: High Copy
Gene/Insert
  Gene/Insert name: LSSmOrange
  Species: Synthetic
  Insert size (bp): 708
  Mutation: We introduced some silent mutations to avoid essential restriction enzyme sites.
  Promoter: CMV
  Cloning method: Golden Gate
Terms and licenses: Academic/Nonprofit Terms; Industry Terms: Not Available to Industry
Depositor comments: Please visit https://doi.org/10.1101/2024.10.23.619855 for bioRxiv preprint.
How to cite: pR-LSSmOrange was a gift from Marc Birtwistle (Addgene plasmid # 228600 ; http://n2t.net/addgene:228600 ; RRID:Addgene_228600)
