[The description below was written by a language model from this plasmid's Addgene catalogue record and pLannotate feature annotations shown in this document.]
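Description:
pR-LSSmOrange is a 4.2 kb mammalian expression plasmid built on the depositing lab's pReceiver backbone, carrying a single fluorescent protein cassette. It replicates in E. coli at high copy from a ColE1/pUC-type origin and is selected with kanamycin. Resistance comes from the Tn5 aminoglycoside phosphotransferase gene (NeoR/KanR), which sits downstream of an SV40 early promoter and is terminated by the HSV thymidine kinase polyadenylation signal. That arrangement could in principle also allow G418 selection in mammalian cells, although the record does not describe this use. A short fragment of a bleomycin-binding protein gene lies between the resistance gene and the TK poly(A) signal and appears to be a backbone remnant rather than a functional marker. An f1 phage origin is also present.

The payload is a 708 bp synthetic coding sequence for LSSmOrange, a constitutively fluorescent, Discosoma-derived protein with a large Stokes shift, meaning its emission is unusually far from its excitation wavelength. Expression is driven by the human cytomegalovirus immediate early enhancer and promoter, and the transcript ends at an SV40 polyadenylation signal. The insert was introduced by Golden Gate assembly, and the depositors made silent mutations to remove restriction sites needed for cloning, leaving the protein sequence unchanged. No tags or fusion partners are annotated.

The stated purpose is mammalian expression of LSSmOrange for constructing MuSIC barcodes, which are genetically encoded fluorescence barcodes read out by spectral flow cytometry for single-cell analysis.
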