Features (pLannotate 1.2.2; 10 found; start..end, strand, type, name):
    220..648     +  rep_origin     f1 ori (sequence partly withheld): f1 bacteriophage origin of replication; arrow indicates direction of (+) strand synthesis
    682..803     -  polyA_signal   SV40 poly(A) signal: SV40 polyadenylation signal
    882..1589    -  CDS            LSSmOrange: LSSmOrange is a basic (constitutively fluorescent) long stokes shift fluorescent protein published in 2012, derived from Discosoma sp.. It has moderate acid sensitivity.
   1643..1846    -  promoter       CMV promoter: human cytomegalovirus (CMV) immediate early promoter
   1847..2150    -  enhancer       CMV enhancer: human cytomegalovirus immediate early enhancer
   2331..2919    -  rep_origin     ori: high-copy-number ColE1/pMB1/pBR322/pUC origin of replication
   2978..3025    -  polyA_signal   HSV TK poly(A) signal: herpes simplex virus thymidine kinase polyadenylation signal (Cole and Stacy, 1985)
   3084..3236    -  CDS            ble (fragment): BLE_KLEPN - Experimental evidence at protein level: Swiss-Prot protein existence level 1. Binding protein with a strong affinity to the bleomycin family of antibiotics. Binds to CL990; an antimitotic-antibiotic compound. From Klebsiella pneumoniae.
   3257..4051    -  CDS            NeoR/KanR: aminoglycoside phosphotransferase from Tn5; aph(3')-II (or nptII); confers resistance to neomycin, kanamycin, and G418 (Geneticin®)
   4094..132     -  promoter       SV40 promoter (across the origin): SV40 early promoter
>Addgene plasmid #228600 | pR-LSSmOrange | addgene full sequence | sequence record 452450 | Addgene NGS Result
AAAAAAAATTAGTCAGCCATGGGGCGGAGAATGGGCGGAACTGGGCGGAGTTAGGGGCGGGATGGGCGGA
GTTAGGGGCGGGACTATGGTTGCTGACTAATTGAGATGCATGCTTTGCATACTTCTGCCTGCTGGGGAGC
CTGGGGACTTTCCACACCCTAACTGACACACATTCCACAGCTGGTTCTTTCCGCCTCAGGACTCTTCCTT
TAAGTACTG
[124 nt withheld, positions 220-343]
C
[91 nt withheld, positions 345-435]
A
[49 nt withheld, positions 437-485]
CCTTTGACGTTGGAGTCCACGTTCTTT
[37 nt withheld, positions 513-549]
ACCCTATCTCGGTCTATTCTTTTGATTTATAAGGGATTTTGCCGATTTCGGCCTATTGGTTAAAAAATGA
GCTGATTTAACAAAAATTTAACGCGAATTTTAACAAAATATTAACGCTTACAATTTACGCCTTAAGATAC
ATTGATGAGTTTGGACAAACCACAACTAGAATGCAGTGAAAAAAATGCTTTATTTGTGAAATTTGTGATG
CTATTGCTTTATTTGTAACCATTATAAGCTGCAATAAACAAGTTAACAACAACAATTGCATTCATTTTAT
GTTTCAGAATTCATTATCTAGAATTCGTCTTCAATTATGAAGACATGGAGCCCTTGTACAGCTCGTCCAT
GCCGCCGGTGGAGTGGCGGCCCTCGGCGCGTTCGTACTGTTCCACGATGGTGTAGTCCTCGTTGTGTGAG
GTGATGTCCAACTTGATGTCGACGATGTAGGCGCCTGGCAACTGCACGGGCTTCTTGGCCTTGTAGGTGG
TCTTGACCTCGGAGGTGTAGTGGCCGCCGTCCTTCAGCTTCAGCCTGAGCTTGTCCTCGCCCTTCAGTGC
GCCGTCCTCGGGGTACATCCGTTCAGATGAGGCTTCCATGCCCATGGTTTTCTTCTGCATTACGGGTCCG
TCGGAGGGGAAGTTGGTGCCGCGCAGCTTCACCTTGTAGATGAACTCGCCGTCCTGCAGGGAGGAGTCCT
GAGTCACGGTCACCACGCCGCCATCCTCGAAGTTCATCACGCGCTCCCACTTGAAGCCCTCGGGGAAGGA
CAGCTTGAGGTAGTCGGGGATGTCGGCGGGGTGCTTCACGTAGGCCTTGGAGCCGTAGGTGAACTGAGGT
GACAATATGTCCCAGGCGAAAGGCAGTGGTCCACCCTTGGTAACCTTCAGCTTAACGGTCTGAAAGCCCT
CGTAGGGGCGGCCCTCGCCCTCGCCCTCGATCTCGAACTCGTGGCCGTTCACGGAGCCCTCCATGCGCAC
CTTGAAGCGCATGAACTCCTTGATGATGGCCATGTTATTCTCCTCGCCCTTGCTCACCATGGTGGCGGCG
GATCCATTTCGATAAGCCAGTAAGCACGAGGCTGATCAGCGGTAGCTCTGCTTATATAGACCTCCCACCG
TACACGCCTACCGCCCATTTGCGTCAATGGGGCGGAGTTGTTACGACATTTTGGAAAGTCCCGTTGATTT
TGGTGCCAAAACAAACTCCCATTGACGTCAATGGGGTGGAGACTTGGAAATCCCCGTGAGTCAAACCGCT
ATCCACGCCCATTGATGTACTGCCAAAACCGCATCACCATGGTAATAGCGATGACTAATACGTAGATGTA
CTGCCAAGTAGGAAAGTCCCATAAGGTCATGTACTGGGCATAATGCCAGGCGGGCCATTTACCGTCATTG
ACGTCAATAGGGGGCGTACTTGGCATATGATACACTTGATGTACTGCCAAGTGGGCAGTTTACCGTAAAT
ACTCCACCCATTGACGTCAATGGAAAGTCCCTATTGGCGTTACTATGGGAACATACGTCATTATTGACGT
CAATGGGCGGGGGTCGTTGGGCGGTCAGCCAGGCGGGCCATTTACCGTAAGTTATGTAACGGCTAGCCGG
AACTCCATATATGGGCTATGAACTAATGACCCCGTAATTGATTACTATTAATAACTAATGCATGGCGGTA
ATACGGTTATCCACAGAATCAGGGGATAACGCAGGAAAGAACATGTGAGCAAAAGGCCAGCAAAAGGCCA
GGAACCGTAAAAAGGCCGCGTTGCTGGCGTTTTTCCATAGGCTCCGCCCCCCTGACGAGCATCACAAAAA
TCGACGCTCAAGTCAGAGGTGGCGAAACCCGACAGGACTATAAAGATACCAGGCGTTTCCCCCTGGAAGC
TCCCTCGTGCGCTCTCCTGTTCCGACCCTGCCGCTTACCGGATACCTGTCCGCCTTTCTCCCTTCGGGAA
GCGTGGCGCTTTCTCATAGCTCACGCTGTAGGTATCTCAGTTCGGTGTAGGTCGTTCGCTCCAAGCTGGG
CTGTGTGCACGAACCCCCCGTTCAGCCCGACCGCTGCGCCTTATCCGGTAACTATCGTCTTGAGTCCAAC
CCGGTAAGACACGACTTATCGCCACTGGCAGCAGCCACTGGTAACAGGATTAGCAGAGCGAGGTATGTAG
GCGGTGCTACAGAGTTCTTGAAGTGGTGGCCTAACTACGGCTACACTAGAAGAACAGTATTTGGTATCTG
CGCTCTGCTGAAGCCAGTTACCTTCGGAAAAAGAGTTGGTAGCTCTTGATCCGGCAAACAAACCACCGCT
GGTAGCGGTGGTTTTTTTGTTTGCAAGCAGCAGATTACGCGCAGAAAAAAAGGATCTCAAGAAGATCCTT
TGATCTTTTCTACGGGGTCTGACGCTCAGTGGAACGAACCGCGTTTATGAACAAACGACCCAACACCGTG
CGTTTTATTCTGTCTTTTTATTGCCGTCATAGCGCGGGTTCCTTCCGGTATTGTCTCCTTCCGTGTTTCA
GTTAGCCTCCCCCTAGGGTGGGCGAAGAACTCCAGCATGAGATCCCCGCGCTGGAGGATCATCCAGCCGG
CGTCCCGGAAAACGATTCCGAAGCCCAACCTTTCATAGAAGGCGGCGGTGGAATCGAAATCTCGTGATGG
CAGGTTGGGCGTCGCTTGGTCGGTCATTTCGAACCCCAGAGTCCCGCTCAGAAGAACTCGTCAAGAAGGC
GATAGAAGGCGATGCGCTGCGAATCGGGAGCGGCGATACCGTAAAGCACGAGGAAGCGGTCAGCCCATTC
GCCGCCAAGCTCTTCAGCAATATCACGGGTAGCCAACGCTATGTCCTGATAGCGGTCCGCCACACCCAGC
CGGCCACAGTCGATGAATCCAGAAAAGCGGCCATTTTCCACCATGATATTCGGCAAGCAGGCATCGCCAT
GGGTCACGACGAGATCCTCGCCGTCGGGCATGCTCGCCTTGAGCCTGGCGAACAGTTCGGCTGGCGCGAG
CCCCTGATGCTCTTCGTCCAGATCATCCTGATCGACAAGACCGGCTTCCATCCGAGTACGTGCTCGCTCG
ATGCGATGTTTCGCTTGGTGGTCGAATGGGCAGGTAGCCGGATCAAGCGTATGCAGCCGCCGCATTGCAT
CAGCCATGATGGATACTTTCTCGGCAGGAGCAAGGTGAGATGACAGGAGATCCTGCCCCGGCACTTCGCC
CAATAGCAGCCAGTCCCTTCCCGCTTCAGTGACAACGTCGAGCACAGCTGCGCAAGGAACGCCCGTCGTG
GCCAGCCACGATAGCCGCGCTGCCTCGTCTTGCAGTTCATTCAGGGCACCGGACAGGTCGGTCTTGACAA
AAAGAACCGGGCGCCCCTGCGCTGACAGCCGGAACACGGCGGCATCAGAGCAGCCGATTGTCTGTTGTGC
CCAGTCATAGCCGAATAGCCTCTCCACCCAAGCGGCCGGAGAACCTGCGTGCAATCCATCTTGTTCAATC
ATGCGAAACGATCCTCATCCTGTCTCTTGATCGATCTTTGCAAAAGCCTAGGCCTCCAAAAAAGCCTCCT
CACTACTTCTGGAATAGCTCAGAGGCCGAGGCGGCCTCGGCCTCTGCATAAAT
