>Addgene plasmid #228600 | pR-LSSmOrange | depositor partial sequence | sequence record 449203 | LSSmOrange
ATGGTGAGCAAGGGCGAGGAGAATAACATGGCCATCATCAAGGAGTTCATGCGCTTCAAGGTGCGCATGG
AGGGCTCCGTGAACGGCCACGAGTTCGAGATCGAGGGCGAGGGCGAGGGCCGCCCCTACGAGGGCTTTCA
GACCGTTAAGCTGAAGGTTACCAAGGGTGGACCACTGCCTTTCGCCTGGGACATATTGTCACCTCAGTTC
ACCTACGGCTCCAAGGCCTACGTGAAGCACCCCGCCGACATCCCCGACTACCTCAAGCTGTCCTTCCCCG
AGGGCTTCAAGTGGGAGCGCGTGATGAACTTCGAGGATGGCGGCGTGGTGACCGTGACTCAGGACTCCTC
CCTGCAGGACGGCGAGTTCATCTACAAGGTGAAGCTGCGCGGCACCAACTTCCCCTCCGACGGACCCGTA
ATGCAGAAGAAAACCATGGGCATGGAAGCCTCATCTGAACGGATGTACCCCGAGGACGGCGCACTGAAGG
GCGAGGACAAGCTCAGGCTGAAGCTGAAGGACGGCGGCCACTACACCTCCGAGGTCAAGACCACCTACAA
GGCCAAGAAGCCCGTGCAGTTGCCAGGCGCCTACATCGTCGACATCAAGTTGGACATCACCTCACACAAC
GAGGACTACACCATCGTGGAACAGTACGAACGCGCCGAGGGCCGCCACTCCACCGGCGGCATGGACGAGC
TGTACAAG
